Addgene plasmid #99809: pHI-Smp_169830
Purpose: Expresses S. mansoni hypothetical protein Smp_169830
Depositing lab: Phillip Newmark.
Backbone
  Vector backbone: pJC53.2
  Vector type: Bacterial Expression
Growth in bacteria
  Bacterial resistance: Kanamycin, 50 μg/mL
  Growth temperature: 37°C
  Growth strain: DH5alpha
  Copy number: Unknown
Gene/Insert
  Gene/Insert name: hypothetical protein
  Cloning method: Restriction Enzyme; 5′ cloning site unknown (unknown if destroyed); 3′ cloning site unknown (unknown if destroyed)
Terms and licenses: Academic/Nonprofit Terms; Industry Terms: Not Available to Industry
Depositor comments: Addgene Note: These plasmids were generated for in vitro transcription and may not be suitable for overexpression studies. The inserts were amplified from cDNA and may differ from NCBI reference sequences.
How to cite: pHI-Smp_169830 was a gift from Phillip Newmark (Addgene plasmid # 99809)
