[The description below was written by a language model from this plasmid's Addgene catalogue record and pLannotate feature annotations shown in this document.]
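Description:
pHI-Smp_169830 is a small (about 3.7 kb) bacterial plasmid built on the pJC53.2 backbone that carries a cDNA-derived fragment of the Schistosoma mansoni gene Smp_169830, annotated only as a hypothetical protein. Although it is catalogued as a bacterial expression vector, the depositor comments state that plasmids in this series were generated for in vitro transcription and may not be suitable for overexpression. They also note that the insert was amplified from cDNA and may differ from the reference sequence. The plasmid replicates in E. coli from a high-copy ColE1/pUC-type origin and is selected with kanamycin through a neo (nptII) gene. The feature table also detects an intact β-lactamase (AmpR) coding sequence, a Tn5 transposase fragment upstream of neo, and a short remnant of an M13 origin.

The working part of the construct is a symmetrical transcription cassette. On one side, T7 and SP6 promoters point inward; on the other, T7 and T3 promoters point inward from the opposite strand. The whole unit is bracketed by T7 terminators positioned to stop transcripts that read across from the far side. The roughly 500 bp between the promoter pairs is unannotated and presumably holds the Smp_169830 insert, but the record gives neither its exact boundaries and orientation nor the cloning sites used. This layout lets SP6 or T3 polymerase produce a single-stranded transcript of one strand or the other, as is commonly done for sense and antisense riboprobes for in situ hybridization. T7 polymerase can transcribe both strands to yield double-stranded RNA, as used for RNA interference. The record itself names only in vitro transcription as the purpose.
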