Features (pLannotate 1.2.2; 12 found; start..end, strand, type, name):
      1..48      -  terminator     T7 terminator: transcription terminator for bacteriophage T7 RNA polymerase
     62..80      +  promoter       T7 promoter: promoter for bacteriophage T7 RNA polymerase
     84..102     +  promoter       SP6 promoter: promoter for bacteriophage SP6 RNA polymerase
    607..625     -  promoter       T3 promoter: promoter for bacteriophage T3 RNA polymerase
    629..647     -  promoter       T7 promoter: promoter for bacteriophage T7 RNA polymerase
    661..708     +  terminator     T7 terminator: transcription terminator for bacteriophage T7 RNA polymerase
    715..781     +  rep_origin     M13 ori (fragment): M13 bacteriophage origin of replication; arrow indicates direction of (+) strand synthesis
    784..1083    +  CDS            tnpA (fragment): TN5P_ECOLX - Also known as tnp. Experimental evidence at protein level: Swiss-Prot protein existence level 1. Mediates transposition of transposon Tn5 by a 'cut and paste' mechanism. First, the monomeric transposase binds the 19 bp inverted DNA repeats flanking the transposon. Then, dimerization of the DNA- bound transposase creates a synaptic DNA complex. After nicking of the first DNA strand, excision of the transposon proceeds through a series of intermediates. The transposase then mediates the insertion of the transposon at a new site by strand transfer. The activity of the wild- type tran
   1115..1906    +  CDS            neo: KKA2_KLEPN - Also known as kan, nptII. Experimental evidence at protein level: Swiss-Prot protein existence level 1. Resistance to kanamycin, neomycin, paromomycin, ribostamycin, butirosin and gentamicin B. From Klebsiella pneumoniae.
   1910..1926    +  promoter       AmpR promoter (fragment): bla
   1927..2787    +  CDS            AmpR: β-lactamase; bla; confers resistance to ampicillin, carbenicillin, and related antibiotics
   2958..3546    +  rep_origin     ori: high-copy-number ColE1/pMB1/pBR322/pUC origin of replication
>Addgene plasmid #99809 | pHI-Smp_169830 | addgene full sequence | sequence record 194854 | Addgene NGS Result
CAAAAAACCCCTCAAGACCCGTTTAGAGGCCCCAAGGGGTTATGCTAGGCGCGCCGGATCCTAATACGAC
TCACTATAGGGAGATTTAGGTGACACTATAGAAGTGACCTTCTGAAAACAAGCCGGAAGATATCAATCTT
AAACAATCCCACGAACAATGTAAAGAAGGTACTTCAACGGTTACAGAAGGACAATATAAAGAAGATTTAA
TAGACCCTGTTCTTAACTGTCTACCCTATCATCTGAGAAAGTTACTAACAATTACAACTGAAGACGATAA
AGCATTGAATGAAACTAATACAGAGTCAACTGGTGAAATAATCCAGCTTCAAGAAATTGAAAGCCAAAGT
TGGATAAACGAATACATGTCTAGAGTTCGTGTTGCAATGAAACGAGCTGCTAAGTGTCAAAAAACAAAAT
TTTATCCTTGGGAAGAATGGAATTTTCTCGTGTGCTACAATGAAGACGGTAACGACCTAAATGAAGGTCA
GAAGAATCCTAACAGTAAAAAAGAGGTTGATTCGTCCGAAATGAAAACACAACTAGTAGATAATGACCAC
AAGAATGATAAAAATAATGAGAAGCGAAAACCGCTACTAAGGTCTCCCTTTAGTGAGGGTTAATTCTCCC
TATAGTGAGTCGTATTAGGATCCGGCGCGCCTAGCATAACCCCTTGGGGCCTCTAAACGGGTCTTGAGGG
GTTTTTTGACGCGTCGATTTCGGCCTATTGGTTAAAAAATGAGCTGATTTAACAAAAATTTAACGCGAAT
TTTAACAAAATTCAGGGCGCAAGGGCTGCTAAAGGAAGCGGAACACGTAGAAAGCCAGTCCGCAGAAACG
GTGCTGACCCCGGATGAATGTCAGCTACTGGGCTATCTGGACAAGGGAAAACGCAAGCGCAAAGAGAAAG
CAGGTAGCTTGCAGTGGGCTTACATGGCGATAGCTAGACTGGGCGGTTTTATGGACAGCAAGCGAACCGG
AATTGCCAGCTGGGGCGCCCTCTGGTAAGGTTGGGAAGCCCTGCAAAGTAAACTGGATGGCTTTCTTGCC
GCCAATGATCTGATGGCGCAGGGGATCAAGATCTGATCAAGAGACAGGATGAGGATCGTTTCGCATGATT
GAACAAGATGGATTGCACGCAGGTTCTCCGGCCGCTTGGGTGGAGAGGCTATTCGGCTATGACTGGGCAC
AACAGACAATCGGCTGCTCTGATGCCGCCGTGTTCCGGCTGTCAGCGCAGGGGCGCCCGGTTCTTTTTGT
CAAGACCGACCTGTCCGGTGCCCTGAATGAACTGCAGGACGAGGCAGCGCGGCTATCGTGGCTGGCCACG
ACGGGCGTTCCTTGCGCAGCTGTGCTCGACGTTGTCACTGAAGCGGGAAGGGACTGGCTGCTATTGGGCG
AAGTGCCGGGGCAGGATCTCCTGTCATCCCACCTTGCTCCTGCCGAGAAAGTATCCATCATGGCTGATGC
AATGCGGCGGCTGCATACGCTTGATCCGGCTACCTGCCCATTCGACCACCAAGCGAAACATCGCATCGAG
CGAGCACGTACTCGGATGGAAGCCGGTCTTGTCGATCAGGATGATCTGGACGAAGAGCATCAGGGGCTCG
CGCCAGCCGAACTGTTCGCCAGGCTCAAGGCGCGCATGCCCGACGGCGAGGATCTCGTCGTGACCCATGG
CGATGCCTGCTTGCCGAATATCATGGTGGAAAATGGCCGCTTTTCTGGATTCATCGACTGTGGCCGGCTG
GGTGTGGCGGACCGCTATCAGGACATAGCGTTGGCTACCCGTGATATTGCTGAAGAGCTTGGCGGCGAAT
GGGCTGACCGCTTCCTCGTGCTTTACGGTATCGCCGCTCCCGATTCGCAGCGCATCGCCTTCTATCGCCT
TCTTGACGAGTTCTTCTGAATTGAAAAAGGAAGAGTATGAGTATTCAACATTTCCGTGTCGCCCTTATTC
CCTTTTTTGCGGCATTTTGCCTTCCTGTTTTTGCTCACCCAGAAACGCTGGTGAAAGTAAAAGATGCTGA
AGATCAGTTGGGTGCACGAGTGGGTTACATCGAACTGGATCTCAACAGCGGTAAGATCCTTGAGAGTTTT
CGCCCCGAAGAACGTTTTCCAATGATGAGCACTTTTAAAGTTCTGCTATGTGGCGCGGTATTATCCCGTA
TTGACGCCGGGCAAGAGCAACTCGGTCGCCGCATACACTATTCTCAGAATGACTTGGTTGAGTACTCACC
AGTCACAGAAAAGCATCTTACGGATGGCATGACAGTAAGAGAATTATGCAGTGCTGCCATAACCATGAGT
GATAACACTGCGGCCAACTTACTTCTGACAACGATCGGAGGACCGAAGGAGCTAACCGCTTTTTTGCACA
ACATGGGGGATCATGTAACTCGCCTTGATCGTTGGGAACCGGAGCTGAATGAAGCCATACCAAACGACGA
GCGTGACACCACGATGCCTGTAGCAATGGCAACAACGTTGCGCAAACTATTAACTGGCGAACTACTTACT
CTAGCTTCCCGGCAACAATTAATAGACTGGATGGAGGCGGATAAAGTTGCAGGACCACTTCTGCGCTCGG
CCCTTCCGGCTGGCTGGTTTATTGCTGATAAATCTGGAGCCGGTGAGCGTGGGTCTCGCGGTATCATTGC
AGCACTGGGGCCAGATGGTAAGCCCTCCCGTATCGTAGTTATCTACACGACGGGGAGCCAGGCAACTATG
GATGAACGAAATAGACAGATCGCTGAGATAGGTGCCTCACTGATTAAGCATTGGTAACTGTCAGACCAAG
TTTACTCATATATACTTTAGATTGATTTAAAACTTCATTTTTAATTTAAAAGGATCTAGGTGAAGATCCT
TTTTGATAATCTCATGACCAAAATCCCTTAACGTGAGTTTTCGTTCCACTGAGCGTCAGACCCCGTAGAA
AAGATCAAAGGATCTTCTTGAGATCCTTTTTTTCTGCGCGTAATCTGCTGCTTGCAAACAAAAAAACCAC
CGCTACCAGCGGTGGTTTGTTTGCCGGATCAAGAGCTACCAACTCTTTTTCCGAAGGTAACTGGCTTCAG
CAGAGCGCAGATACCAAATACTGTTCTTCTAGTGTAGCCGTAGTTAGGCCACCACTTCAAGAACTCTGTA
GCACCGCCTACATACCTCGCTCTGCTAATCCTGTTACCAGTGGCTGCTGCCAGTGGCGATAAGTCGTGTC
TTACCGGGTTGGACTCAAGACGATAGTTACCGGATAAGGCGCAGCGGTCGGGCTGAACGGGGGGTTCGTG
CACACAGCCCAGCTTGGAGCGAACGACCTACACCGAACTGAGATACCTACAGCGTGAGCTATGAGAAAGC
GCCACGCTTCCCGAAGGGAGAAAGGCGGACAGGTATCCGGTAAGCGGCAGGGTCGGAACAGGAGAGCGCA
CGAGGGAGCTTCCAGGGGGAAACGCCTGGTATCTTTATAGTCCTGTCGGGTTTCGCCACCTCTGACTTGA
GCGTCGATTTTTGTGATGCTCGTCAGGGGGGCGGAGCCTATGGAAAAACGCCAGCAACGCGGCCTTTTTA
CGGTTCCTGGCCTTTTGCTGGCCTTTTGCTCACATGTTCTTTCCTGCGTTATCCCCTGATTCTGTGGATA
ACCGTATTACCGCCTTTGAGTGAGCTGATACCGCTCGCCGCAGCCGAACGACCGAGCGCAGCGAGTCAGT
GAGCGAGGAAGCACGCGT
